>Addgene plasmid #131153 | MigR1-Myc-Nterm TRIB2 | addgene full sequence | sequence record 255680 | Addgene NGS Result
TGGAGGTTCCACCGAGATTTGGAGACCCCTGCCCAGGGACCACCGACCCCCCCGCCGGGAGGTAAGCTGG
CCAGCGGTCGTTTCGTGTCTGTCTCTGTCTTTGTGCGTGTTTGTGCCGGCATCTAATGTTTGCGCCTGCG
TCTGTACTAGTTAGCTAACTAGCTCTGTATCTGGCGGACCCGTGGTGGAACTGACGAGTTCTGAACACCC
GGCCGCAACCCTGGGAGACGTCCCAGGGACTTTGGGGGCCGTTTTTGTGGCCCGACCTGAGGAAGGGAGT
CGATGTGGAATCCGACCCCGTCAGGATATGTGGTTCTGGTAGGAGACGAGAACCTAAAACAGTTCCCGCC
TCCGTCTGAATTTTTGCTTTCGGTTTGGAACCGAAGCCGCGCGTCTTGTCTGCTGCAGCGCTGCAGCATC
GTTCTGTGTTGTCTCTGTCTGACTGTGTTTCTGTATTTGTCTGAAAATTAGGGCCAGACTGTTACCACTC
CCTTAAGTTTGACCTTAGGTCACTGGAAAGATGTCGAGCGGATCGCTCACAACCAGTCGGTAGATGTCAA
GAAGAGACGTTGGGTTACCTTCTGCTCTGCAGAATGGCCAACCTTTAACGTCGGATGGCCGCGAGACGGC
ACCTTTAACCGAGACCTCATCACCCAGGTTAAGATCAAGGTCTTTTCACCTGGCCCGCATGGACACCCAG
ACCAGGTCCCCTACATCGTGACCTGGGAAGCCTTGGCTTTTGACCCCCCTCCCTGGGTCAAGCCCTTTGT
ACACCCTAAGCCTCCGCCTCCTCTTCCTCCATCCGCCCCGTCTCTCCCCCTTGAACCTCCTCGTTCGACC
CCGCCTCGATCCTCCCTTTATCCAGCCCTCACTCCTTCTCTAGGCGCCGGAATTAGATCTGATATCGGCA
CCATGGAACAAAAACTCATCTCAGAAGAGGATCTGAATCTCGAGATGAACATACACAGGTCTACCCCTAT
CACAATAGCGAGATATGGGAGATCGCGGAACAAAACCCAGGATTTCGAAGAGCTGTCGTCTATAAGGTCC
GCTGAGCCCAGCCAGAGTTTCAGCCCGAACCTTGGCTCTCCGAGCCCGCCCGAGACTCCGAACTTGTCGC
ATTGCGTTTCTTGCATCGGGAAATACTTACTGTTGGAGCCTCTGGAGGGAGACCACGTTTTCCGCGCTGT
GCATCTGCACAGCGGAGAGGAGCTGGTTTGCAAGGTGTTTGAGATCAGCTGCTACCAGGAGTCCCTGGCC
CCCTGCTTCTGCCTGTCTGCCCATAGCAACATCAACCAAATCACGGAAATCCTCCTGGGAGAGACCAAAG
CCTATGTGTTCTTTGAGCGAAGCTATGGAGACATGCATTCCTTTGTCCGCACTTGTAAGAAGCTGAGGGA
GGAGGAGGCAGCCCGACTGTTCTACCAGATTGCCTCAGCTGTGGCCCATTGCCACGATGGAGGCCTGGTG
CTGCGTGACCTCAAGCTGCGGAAATTTATCTTCAAGGATGAAGAGAGGACTCGTGTCAAGCTGGAGAGTT
TGGAAGACGCTTACATTCTCCGGGGTGATGATGACTCACTCTCTGACAAGCATGGCTGCCCAGCGTATGT
CAGCCCAGAGATCTTGAACACCAGCGGCAGTTATTCGGGCAAGGCAGCGGACGTGTGGAGCCTGGGGGTA
ATGCTGTACACCATGTTGGTGGGGCGTTACCCTTTCCATGACATTGAGCCTAGTTCTCTCTTCAGTAAGA
TCCGCAGGGGCCAGTTCAACATTCCAGAAACTCTGTCTCCCAAGGCCAAGTGCCTCATCCGAAGCATCCT
GCGACGGGAGCCGTCAGAGCGGCTGACCTCGCAGGAAATTCTGGACCATCCTTGGTTTTCTACAGATTTT
AGTGTCTCAAATTCGGGATTTGGTGCTAAAGAGGCGTGTGACCAGCTGGTGCCAGACGTCAACATGGAGG
AGAACTTGGACCCTTTCTTTAACTGAGGATTCGGAAAGGGCGAATTCCGCCCCCCCCCCCTAACGTTACT
GGCCGAAGCCGCTTGGAATAAGGCCGGTGTGCGTTTGTCTATATGTTATTTTCCACCATATTGCCGTCTT
TTGGCAATGTGAGGGCCCGGAAACCTGGCCCTGTCTTCTTGACGAGCATTCCTAGGGGTCTTTCCCCTCT
CGCCAAAGGAATGCAAGGTCTGTTGAATGTCGTGAAGGAAGCAGTTCCTCTGGAAGCTTCTTGAAGACAA
ACAACGTCTGTAGCGACCCTTTGCAGGCAGCGGAACCCCCCACCTGGCGACAGGTGCCTCTGCGGCCAAA
AGCCACGTGTATAAGATACACCTGCAAAGGCGGCACAACCCCAGTGCCACGTTGTGAGTTGGATAGTTGT
GGAAAGAGTCAAATGGCTCTCCTCAAGCGTATTCAACAAGGGGCTGAAGGATGCCCAGAAGGTACCCCAT
TGTATGGGATCTGATCTGGGGCCTCGGTGCACATGCTTTACATGTGTTTAGTCGAGGTTAAAAAAACGTC
TAGGCCCCCCGAACCACGGGGACGTGGTTTTCCTTTGAAAAACACGATGATAATATGGCCACAACCATGG
TGAGCAAGGGCGAGGAGCTGTTCACCGGGGTGGTGCCCATCCTGGTCGAGCTGGACGGCGACGTAAACGG
CCACAAGTTCAGCGTGTCTGGCGAGGGCGAGGGCGATGCCACCTACGGCAAGCTGACCCTGAAGTTCATC
TGCACCACCGGCAAGCTGCCCGTGCCCTGGCCCACCCTCGTGACCACCCTGACCTACGGCGTGCAGTGCT
TCAGCCGCTACCCCGACCACATGAAGCAGCACGACTTCTTCAAGTCCGCCATGCCCGAAGGCTACGTCCA
GGAGCGCACCATCTTCTTCAAGGACGACGGCAACTACAAGACCCGCGCCGAGGTGAAGTTCGAGGGCGAC
ACCCTGGTGAACCGCATCGAGCTGAAGGGCATCGACTTCAAGGAGGACGGCAACATCCTGGGGCACAAGC
TGGAGTACAACTACAACAGCCACAACGTCTATATCATGGCCGACAAGCAGAAGAACGGCATCAAGGCGAA
CTTCAAGATCCGCCACAACATCGAGGACGGCAGCGTGCAGCTCGCCGACCACTACCAGCAGAACACCCCC
ATCGGCGACGGCCCCGTGCTGCTGCCCGACAACCACTACCTGAGCACCCAGTCCGCCCTGAGCAAAGACC
CCAACGAGAAGCGCGATCACATGGTCCTGCTGGAGTTCGTGACCGCCGCCGGGATCACTCTCGGCATGGA
CGAGCTGTACAAGTAATGAATTAATTAAGAATTATCAAGCTTATCGATACCGTCGACCTGCAGCCAAGCT
TATCGATAAAATAAAAGATTTTATTTAGTCTCCAGAAAAAGGGGGGAATGAAAGACCCCACCTGTAGGTT
TGGCAAGCTAGCTTAAGTAACGCCATTTTGCAAGGCATGGAAAATACATAACTGAGAATAGAGAAGTTCA
GATCAAGGTTAGGAACAGAGAGACAGCAGAATATGGGCCAAACAGGATATCTGTGGTAAGCAGTTCCTGC
CCCGGCTCAGGGCCAAGAACAGATGGTCCCCAGATGCGGTCCCGCCCTCAGCAGTTTCTAGAGAACCATC
AGATGTTTCCAGGGTGCCCCAAGGACCTGAAATGACCCTGTGCCTTATTTGAACTAACCAATCAGTTCGC
TTCTCGCTTCTGTTCGCGCGCTTCTGCTCCCCGAGCTCAATAAAAGAGCCCACAACCCCTCACTCGGCGC
GCCAGTCCTCCGATAGACTGCGTCGCCCGGGTACCCGTGTATCCAATAAACCCTCTTGCAGTTGCATCCG
ACTTGTGGTCTCGCTGTTCCTTGGGAGGGTCTCCTCTGAGTGATTGACTACCCGTCAGCGGGGGTCTTTC
ATGGGTAACAGTTTCTTGAAGTTGGAGAACAACATTCTGAGGGTAGGAGTCGAATATTAAGTAATCCTGA
CTCAATTAGCCACTGTTTTGAATCCACATACTCCAATACTCCTGAAATAGTTCATTATGGACAGCGCAGA
AAGAGCTGGGGAGAATTGTGAAATTGTTATCCGCTCACAATTCCACACAACATACGAGCCGGAAGCATAA
AGTGTAAAGCCTGGGGTGCCTAATGAGTGAGCTAACTCACATTAATTGCGTTGCGCTCACTGCCCGCTTT
CCAGTCGGGAAACCTGTCGTGCCAGCTGCATTAATGAATCGGCCAACGCGCGGGGAGAGGCGGTTTGCGT
ATTGGGCGCTCTTCCGCTTCCTCGCTCACTGACTCGCTGCGCTCGGTCGTTCGGCTGCGGCGAGCGGTAT
CAGCTCACTCAAAGGCGGTAATACGGTTATCCACAGAATCAGGGGATAACGCAGGAAAGAACATGTGAGC
AAAAGGCCAGCAAAAGGCCAGGAACCGTAAAAAGGCCGCGTTGCTGGCGTTTTTCCATAGGCTCCGCCCC
CCTGACGAGCATCACAAAAATCGACGCTCAAGTCAGAGGTGGCGAAACCCGACAGGACTATAAAGATACC
AGGCGTTTCCCCCTGGAAGCTCCCTCGTGCGCTCTCCTGTTCCGACCCTGCCGCTTACCGGATACCTGTC
CGCCTTTCTCCCTTCGGGAAGCGTGGCGCTTTCTCATAGCTCACGCTGTAGGTATCTCAGTTCGGTGTAG
GTCGTTCGCTCCAAGCTGGGCTGTGTGCACGAACCCCCCGTTCAGCCCGACCGCTGCGCCTTATCCGGTA
ACTATCGTCTTGAGTCCAACCCGGTAAGACACGACTTATCGCCACTGGCAGCAGCCACTGGTAACAGGAT
TAGCAGAGCGAGGTATGTAGGCGGTGCTACAGAGTTCTTGAAGTGGTGGCCTAACTACGGCTACACTAGA
AGAACAGTATTTGGTATCTGCGCTCTGCTGAAGCCAGTTACCTTCGGAAAAAGAGTTGGTAGCTCTTGAT
CCGGCAAACAAACCACCGCTGGTAGCGGTGGTTTTTTTGTTTGCAAGCAGCAGATTACGCGCAGAAAAAA
AGGATCTCAAGAAGATCCTTTGATCTTTTCTACGGGGTCTGACGCTCAGTGGAACGAAAACTCACGTTAA
GGGATTTTGGTCATGAGATTATCAAAAAGGATCTTCACCTAGATCCTTTTAAATTAAAAATGAAGTTTTA
AATCAATCTAAAGTATATATGAGTAAACTTGGTCTGACAGTTACCAATGCTTAATCAGTGAGGCACCTAT
CTCAGCGATCTGTCTATTTCGTTCATCCATAGTTGCCTGACTCCCCGTCGTGTAGATAACTACGATACGG
GAGGGCTTACCATCTGGCCCCAGTGCTGCAATGATACCGCGAGACCCACGCTCACCGGCTCCAGATTTAT
CAGCAATAAACCAGCCAGCCGGAAGGGCCGAGCGCAGAAGTGGTCCTGCAACTTTATCCGCCTCCATCCA
GTCTATTAATTGTTGCCGGGAAGCTAGAGTAAGTAGTTCGCCAGTTAATAGTTTGCGCAACGTTGTTGCC
ATTGCTACAGGCATCGTGGTGTCACGCTCGTCGTTTGGTATGGCTTCATTCAGCTCCGGTTCCCAACGAT
CAAGGCGAGTTACATGATCCCCCATGTTGTGCAAAAAAGCGGTTAGCTCCTTCGGTCCTCCGATCGTTGT
CAGAAGTAAGTTGGCCGCAGTGTTATCACTCATGGTTATGGCAGCACTGCATAATTCTCTTACTGTCATG
CCATCCGTAAGATGCTTTTCTGTGACTGGTGAGTACTCAACCAAGTCATTCTGAGAATAGTGTATGCGGC
GACCGAGTTGCTCTTGCCCGGCGTCAATACGGGATAATACCGCGCCACATAGCAGAACTTTAAAAGTGCT
CATCATTGGAAAACGTTCTTCGGGGCGAAAACTCTCAAGGATCTTACCGCTGTTGAGATCCAGTTCGATG
TAACCCACTCGTGCACCCAACTGATCTTCAGCATCTTTTACTTTCACCAGCGTTTCTGGGTGAGCAAAAA
CAGGAAGGCAAAATGCCGCAAAAAAGGGAATAAGGGCGACACGGAAATGTTGAATACTCATACTCTTCCT
TTTTCAATATTATTGAAGCATTTATCAGGGTTATTGTCTCATGAGCGGATACATATTTGAATGTATTTAG
AAAAATAAACAAATAGGGGTTCCGCGCACATTTCCCCGAAAAGTGCCACCTGACGTCTAAGAAACCATTA
TTATCATGACATTAACCTATAAAAATAGGCGTATCACGAGGCCCTTTCGTCTCGCGCGTTTCGGTGATGA
CGGTGAAAACCTCTGACACATGCAGCTCCCGGAGACGGTCACAGCTTGTCTGTAAGCGGATGCCGGGAGC
AGACAAGCCCGTCAGGGCGCGTCAGCGGGTGTTGGCGGGTGTCGGGGCTGGCTTAACTATGCGGCATCAG
AGCAGATTGTACTGAGAGTGCACCATATGCGGTGTGAAATACCGCACAGATGCGTAAGGAGAAAATACCG
CATCAGGCGCCATTCGCCATTCAGGCTGCGCAACTGTTGGGAAGGGCGATCGGTGCGGGCCTCTTCGCTA
TTACGCCAGCTGGCGAAAGGGGGATGTGCTGCAAGGCGATTAAGTTGGGTAACGCCAGGGTTTTCCCAGT
CACGACGTTGTAAAACGACGGCGCAAGGAATGGTGCATGCAAGGAGATGGCGCCCAACAGTCCCCCGGCC
ACGGGGCCTGCCACCATACCCACGCCGAAACAAGCGCTCATGAGCCCGAAGTGGCGAGCCCGATCTTCCC
CATCGGTGATGTCGGCGATATAGGCGCCAGCAACCGCACCTGTGGCGCCGGTGATGCCGGCCACGATGCG
TCCGGCGTAGAGGCGATTAGTCCAATTTGTTAAAGACAGGATATCAGTGGTCCAGGCTCTAGTTTTGACT
CAACAATATCACCAGCTGAAGCCTATAGAGTACGAGCCATAGATAAAATAAAAGATTTTATTTAGTCTCC
AGAAAAAGGGGGGAATGAAAGACCCCACCTGTAGGTTTGGCAAGCTAGCTTAAGTAACGCCATTTTGCAA
GGCATGGAAAATACATAACTGAGAATAGAGAAGTTCAGATCAAGGTTAGGAACAGAGAGACAGCAGAATA
TGGGCCAAACAGGATATCTGTGGTAAGCAGTTCCTGCCCCGGCTCAGGGCCAAGAACAGATGGTCCCCAG
ATGCGGTCCCGCCCTCAGCAGTTTCTAGAGAACCATCAGATGTTTCCAGGGTGCCCCAAGGACCTGAAAT
GACCCTGTGCCTTATTTGAACTAACCAATCAGTTCGCTTCTCGCTTCTGTTCGCGCGCTTCTGCTCCCCG
AGCTCAATAAAAGAGCCCACAACCCCTCACTCGGCGCGCCAGTCCTCCGATAGACTGCGTCGCCCGGGTA
CCCGTATTCCCAATAAAGCCTCTTGCTGTTTGCATCCGAATCGTGGACTCGCTGATCCTTGGGAGGGTCT
CCTCAGATTGATTGACTGCCCACCTCGGGGGTCTTTCATT
Features (pLannotate 1.2.2; 20 found; start..end, strand, type, name):
     64..405     +  misc_feature   MESV Ψ: packaging signal of murine embryonic stem cell virus
    472..888     +  CDS            gag (truncated): truncated Moloney murine leukemia virus (MMLV) gag gene lacking the start codon
    955..1983    +  CDS            Trib2: TRIB2_MOUSE - Experimental evidence at transcript level: Swiss-Prot protein existence level 2. Interacts with MAPK kinases and regulates activation of MAP kinases. Does not display kinase activity (By similarity). From Mus musculus (Mouse).
   2111..2573    +  misc_feature   IRES: internal ribosome entry site (IRES) of the encephalomyocarditis virus (EMCV)
   2587..3306    +  CDS            EGFP: the original enhanced GFP (Yang et al., 1996) mammalian codon-optimized
   3323..3349    +  misc_feature   MCS (fragment): pBluescript multiple cloning site
   3408..3922    +  LTR            3' LTR: 3' long terminal repeat from murine embryonic stem cell virus
   4084..4100    -  protein_bind   lac operator: The lac repressor binds to the lac operator to inhibit transcription in E. coli. This inhibition can be relieved by adding lactose or isopropyl-β-D-thiogalactopyranoside (IPTG). lac repressor encoded by lacI
   4108..4138    -  promoter       lac promoter: promoter for the E. coli lac operon
   4153..4174    -  protein_bind   CAP binding site: CAP binding activates transcription in the presence of cAMP. E. coli catabolite activator protein
   4187..4279    -  CDS            lacI (fragment): lac repressor; lacI; The lac repressor binds to the lac operator to inhibit transcription in E. coli. This inhibition can be relieved by adding lactose or isopropyl-β-D-thiogalactopyranoside (IPTG).
   4462..5050    -  rep_origin     ori: high-copy-number ColE1/pMB1/pBR322/pUC origin of replication
   5221..6081    -  CDS            AmpR: β-lactamase; bla; confers resistance to ampicillin, carbenicillin, and related antibiotics
   6082..6186    -  promoter       AmpR promoter: bla
   6281..6316    +  CDS            rop (fragment): Rop protein, which maintains plasmids at low copy number; rop
   6418..6517    +  misc_feature   bom (fragment): basis of mobility region from pBR322
   6523..6672    -  CDS            lacZα (fragment): LacZα fragment of β-galactosidase; lacZ fragment
   6672..6873    -  CDS            TcR (fragment): tetracycline efflux protein; tet; confers resistance to tetracycline
   6874..6972    +  CDS            env (fragment): murine leukemia virus gPr80 envelope polyprotein precursor; env; proteolytically cleaved into gp70SU and p15TM subunits
   7014..7530    +  LTR            5' LTR: 5' long terminal repeat from murine embryonic stem cell virus
