[The description below was written by a language model from this plasmid's Addgene catalogue record and pLannotate feature annotations shown in this document.]
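Description:
MigR1-Myc-Nterm TRIB2 is a gammaretroviral expression plasmid built on the MIGR1 (MSCV-IRES-GFP) backbone, intended for producing replication-defective retrovirus that delivers a fragment of mouse Trib2 into mammalian cells. It is maintained in E. coli through a high-copy ColE1/pUC-type origin and an ampicillin resistance gene (β-lactamase with its own promoter). Several small remnants of earlier cloning vectors (lac promoter/operator, and fragments of lacI, lacZα, rop, bom and TcR) are also annotated in the bacterial portion and have no apparent functional role.

The viral cassette is flanked by murine embryonic stem cell virus 5′ and 3′ LTRs. The 5′ LTR drives transcription of the genomic RNA, and the Ψ packaging signal, extended by a truncated gag region lacking its start codon, directs that RNA into virions when gag, pol and env are supplied in trans by a packaging system. Downstream, the insert was placed between XhoI and EcoRI as a start codon–Myc tag–Trib2–stop arrangement, followed by an EMCV IRES and EGFP. Both proteins are therefore translated from one bicistronic transcript, and GFP fluorescence marks transduced cells, serving as the only mammalian marker.

According to the catalogue entry, the insert encodes only amino acids 1–145 of Trib2 (about 16 kDa). However, the automated annotation of the sequenced plasmid marks a Trib2 coding feature of roughly 1 kb, which is closer to full-length size. This discrepancy is not resolved by the record and is worth verifying. The construct's stated purpose is retroviral expression of the TRIB2 N terminus, and it comes from work linking Trib2 to C/EBPα inactivation and acute myelogenous leukemia.
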