Addgene plasmid #131153: MigR1-Myc-Nterm TRIB2
Purpose: Retroviral expression of N terminus of mouse TRIB2
Depositing lab: Karen Keeshan & Warren Pear. Depositing organization: University of Pennsylvania. Publication: Tribbles homolog 2 inactivates C/EBPalpha and causes acute myelogenous leukemia. Keeshan K, He Y, Wouters BJ, Shestova O, Xu L, Sai H, Rodriguez CG, Maillard I, Tobias JW, Valk P, Carroll M, Aster JC, Delwel R, Pear WS. Cancer Cell. 2006 Nov;10(5):401-11. doi: 10.1016/j.ccr.2006.09.012. PubMed 17097562.
Backbone
  Vector backbone: MIGR1
  Backbone manufacturer: Warren Pear (Addgene plasmid # 27490)
  Vector type: Mammalian Expression, Retroviral
  Selectable markers: GFP
Growth in bacteria
  Bacterial resistance: Ampicillin, 100 μg/mL
  Growth temperature: 37°C
  Growth strain: NEB Stable
  Copy number: High Copy
Gene/Insert
  Gene/Insert name: Trib2
  Species: M. musculus (mouse)
  Mutation: contains amino acids 1-145
  Entrez Gene: Trib2 (a.k.a. AW319517, TRB, TRB-2, TRB2)
  Tag / fusion protein: Myc (N terminal on insert)
  Cloning method: Restriction Enzyme; 5′ cloning site XhoI (unknown if destroyed); 3′ cloning site EcoRI (unknown if destroyed)
Terms and licenses: Academic/Nonprofit Terms; Industry Terms: Not Available to Industry
Depositor comments: PCR from pHMA FL Trib2, N term: 1-145 amino acids = 16 kDa; start-Myc-XhoI-N term-stop-EcoRI
How to cite: MigR1-Myc-Nterm TRIB2 was a gift from Karen Keeshan & Warren Pear (Addgene plasmid # 131153 ; http://n2t.net/addgene:131153 ; RRID:Addgene_131153)
